>Addgene plasmid #220822 | pT7-35aaNSP1SA11-Green Lantern(io) | addgene full sequence | sequence record 443932 | Addgene NGS Result
GCGGGTGTTGGCGGGTGTCGGGGCTGGCTTAACTATGCGGCATCAGAGCAGATTGTACTGAGAGTGCACC
ATTCGACGCTCTCCCTTATGCGACTCCTGCATTAAGAAGCAGCCCAGTAGTAGGTTGAGGCCGTTGAGCA
CCGCCGCCGCAAGGAATGGTGCAAGGAGATGGCGCCCAACAGTCCCCCGGCCACGGGGCCTGCCACCATA
CCCACGCCGAAACAAGCGCTCATGAGCCCGAAGTGGCGAGCCCGATCTTCCCCATCGGTGATGTCGGCGA
TATAGGCGCCAGCAACCGCACCTGTGGCGCCGGTGATGCCGGCCACGATGCGTCCGGCGTAGAGGATCTG
GCTAGCGATGACCCTGCTGATTGGTTCGCTGACCATTTCCGGGTGCGGGACGGCGTTACCAGAAACTCAG
AAGGTTCGTCCAACCAAACCGACTCTGACGGCAGTTTACGAGAGAGATGATAGGGTCTGCTTCAGTAAGC
CAGATGCTACACAATTAGGCTTGTACATATTGTCGTTAGAACGCGGCTACAATTAATACATAACCTTATG
TATCATACACATACGATTTAGGTGACACTATAGAATACAAGCTTGCATGCCTGCAGGTCGACTCTAGAGG
ATCTCGATCCGGATATAGTTCCTCCTTTCAGCAAAAAACCCCTCAAGACCCGTTTAGAGGCCCCAAGGGG
TTATGCTAGTTATTGCTCAGCGGTGGCAGCAGCCAACTCAGCTTCCTTTCGGGCTTTGTTAGCAGCCGGA
TCCTTTTTTTTGAGCTCTCCCTTAGCCATCCGAGTGGACGACGTCCTCCTTCGGATGCCCAGGTCGGACC
GCGAGGAGGTGGAGATGCCATGCCGACCCGGTTCACAGTATTTTGCCAGCTAGGCGCTACTCTAGTCTGG
ACGGTCTTGTGATGGCTAAATACTGTATAATTAGATAGTGACATAATTTTAAAGTTCGTCTTTTTTGTAT
AATTCGTCCATGTCGTGTGTTATTCCGGCGGCTGTTACCCGTTCTTTTAATACCATATGATCTCTTTTTT
CGTTTGGGTCTTTAGATAATTTACTTTGATGTGAAAGGTAATGGTTGTCGGGTAATAGTACTGGTCCGTC
TCCTATAGGAGTATTTTGTTGATAGTGATCTGCGAGTTGAACACCTCCGTCTTCTACATTATGTCTAGTT
TTAAAATTTGCTTTTATACCGTTTTTTTGTTTGTCGGCAGTGATATATACTTTATGTGAATTAAAGTTAT
ATTCTAATTTGTGTCCTAAAATGTTTCCATCTTCTTTAAAATCAATACCTTTTAAAACAATTCGGTTAAC
AAGAGTATCTCCTTCAAATTTTACTTCGGCTCTCGTTTTATAAGTTCCGTCATCTTTAAAACTTATTGTT
CTTTCTTGTACATATCCTTCTGGCATTGCACTTTTAAAAAAATCGTGTTGTTTCATGTGGTCGGGGTAAC
GTGCAAAGCATGCTACTCCGTATCCTAATGTTGTTACTAATGTTGGCCAAGGTACGGGTAATTTTCCTGT
TGTGCAAATAAATTTTAATGTAAGTTTACCATTTGTTGCGTCACCTTCCCCTTCGCCTCGTACTGAGAAT
TTATGTCCGTTGACATCACCGTCGAGTTCGACTAATATAGGTACGACGCCCGTAAATAATTCTTCTCCTT
TACTTACCATGTCTGCGGCAGCGAGTCCTAGTAATCCTAAAAGTAGTGGTACGCTTAAGAGCATATCAGG
AACTGGCATCCAAATAGAATTTGCACCAATGTTGCATAATCTCCGATTTAAAGCAGTTAATCTACGATAA
TGAAAGCATGCATCTTTAAAAGTAGCCATGGCTAACACAAGACTTTTCAAAAAAAAGCCTATAGTGAGTC
GTATTAACCCGGGATCGATATCCCCCTGCATTAATGAATCGGCCAACGCGCGGGGAGAGGCGGTTTGCGT
ATTGGGCGCTCTTCCGCTTCCTCGCTCACTGACTCGCTGCGCTCGGTCGTTCGGCTGCGGCGAGCGGTAT
CAGCTCACTCAAAGGCGGTAATACGGTTATCCACAGAATCAGGGGATAACGCAGGAAAGAACATGTGAGC
AAAAGGCCAGCAAAAGGCCAGGAACCGTAAAAAGGCCGCGTTGCTGGCGTTTTTCCATAGGCTCCGCCCC
CCTGACGAGCATCACAAAAATCGACGCTCAAGTCAGAGGTGGCGAAACCCGACAGGACTATAAAGATACC
AGGCGTTTCCCCCTGGAAGCTCCCTCGTGCGCTCTCCTGTTCCGACCCTGCCGCTTACCGGATACCTGTC
CGCCTTTCTCCCTTCGGGAAGCGTGGCGCTTTCTCATAGCTCACGCTGTAGGTATCTCAGTTCGGTGTAG
GTCGTTCGCTCCAAGCTGGGCTGTGTGCACGAACCCCCCGTTCAGCCCGACCGCTGCGCCTTATCCGGTA
ACTATCGTCTTGAGTCCAACCCGGTAAGACACGACTTATCGCCACTGGCAGCAGCCACTGGTAACAGGAT
TAGCAGAGCGAGGTATGTAGGCGGTGCTACAGAGTTCTTGAAGTGGTGGCCTAACTACGGCTACACTAGA
AGAACAGTATTTGGTATCTGCGCTCTGCTGAAGCCAGTTACCTTCGGAAAAAGAGTTGGTAGCTCTTGAT
CCGGCAAACAAACCACCGCTGGTAGCGGTGGTTTTTTTGTTTGCAAGCAGCAGATTACGCGCAGAAAAAA
AGGATCTCAAGAAGATCCTTTGATCTTTTCTACGGGGTCTGACGCTCAGTGGAACGAAAACTCACGTTAA
GGGATTTTGGTCATGAGATTATCAAAAAGGATCTTCACCTAGATCCTTTTAAATTAAAAATGAAGTTTTA
AATCAATCTAAAGTATATATGAGTAAACTTGGTCTGACAGTTACCAATGCTTAATCAGTGAGGCACCTAT
CTCAGCGATCTGTCTATTTCGTTCATCCATAGTTGCCTGACTCCCCGTCGTGTAGATAACTACGATACGG
GAGGGCTTACCATCTGGCCCCAGTGCTGCAATGATACCGCGAGACCCACGCTCACCGGCTCCAGATTTAT
CAGCAATAAACCAGCCAGCCGGAAGGGCCGAGCGCAGAAGTGGTCCTGCAACTTTATCCGCCTCCATCCA
GTCTATTAATTGTTGCCGGGAAGCTAGAGTAAGTAGTTCGCCAGTTAATAGTTTGCGCAACGTTGTTGCC
ATTGCTACAGGCATCGTGGTGTCACGCTCGTCGTTTGGTATGGCTTCATTCAGCTCCGGTTCCCAACGAT
CAAGGCGAGTTACATGATCCCCCATGTTGTGCAAAAAAGCGGTTAGCTCCTTCGGTCCTCCGATCGTTGT
CAGAAGTAAGTTGGCCGCAGTGTTATCACTCATGGTTATGGCAGCACTGCATAATTCTCTTACTGTCATG
CCATCCGTAAGATGCTTTTCTGTGACTGGTGAGTACTCAACCAAGTCATTCTGAGAATAGTGTATGCGGC
GACCGAGTTGCTCTTGCCCGGCGTCAATACGGGATAATACCGCGCCACATAGCAGAACTTTAAAAGTGCT
CATCATTGGAAAACGTTCTTCGGGGCGAAAACTCTCAAGGATCTTACCGCTGTTGAGATCCAGTTCGATG
TAACCCACTCGTGCACCCAACTGATCTTCAGCATCTTTTACTTTCACCAGCGTTTCTGGGTGAGCAAAAA
CAGGAAGGCAAAATGCCGCAAAAAAGGGAATAAGGGCGACACGGAAATGTTGAATACTCATACTCTTCCT
TTTTCAATATTATTGAAGCATTTATCAGGGTTATTGTCTCATGAGCGGATACATATTTGAATGTATTTAG
AAAAATAAACAAATAGGGGTTCCGCGCACATTTCCCCGAAAAGTGCCACCTGACGTCTAAGAAACCATTA
TTATCATGACATTAACCTATAAAAATAGGCGTATCACGAGGCCCTTTCGTCTCGCGCGTTTCGGTGATGA
CGGTGAAAACCTCTGACACATGCAGCTCCCGGAGACGGTCACAGCTTGTCTGTAAGCGGATGCCGGGAGC
AGACAAGCCCGTCAGGGCGCGTCA
Features (pLannotate 1.2.2; 15 found; start..end, strand, type, name):
     24..72      +  misc_feature   bom (fragment): basis of mobility region from pBR322
     73..348     -  CDS            TcR (fragment): tetracycline efflux protein; tet; confers resistance to tetracycline
    576..594     +  promoter       SP6 promoter: promoter for bacteriophage SP6 RNA polymerase
    599..633     -  misc_feature   MCS (fragment): pUC18/19 multiple cloning site
    662..709     -  terminator     T7 terminator: transcription terminator for bacteriophage T7 RNA polymerase
    717..766     -  CDS            SET1 (fragment): solubility-enhancement tag derived from T7 phage gene 10B
    779..870     -  ncRNA          HDV ribozyme: Accession: RF00094 - Hepatitis delta virus ribozyme
    974..1690    -  CDS            mClover1.5: mClover1.5 is a fluorescent protein published in 2016, derived from Aequorea victoria. It is reported to be a monomer.
   1745..1849    -  CDS            NSP1_ROTS4 (fragment): Experimental evidence at protein level: Swiss-Prot protein existence level 1. Plays a role in the inhibition of host innate immunity by inducing the degradation of key host factors required to activate interferon production such as IRF3, IRF5 or IRF7. Associates with components of cullin RING ligases (CRLs) including CUL1 or CUL3, which are essential multisubunit ubiquitination complexes, to modulate their activities. From Rotavirus A (strain RVA/SA11-4F/G3P6[1]) (RV-A) (Simian Agent 11 (strain 4F)).
   1878..1896    -  promoter       T7 promoter: promoter for bacteriophage T7 RNA polymerase
   1916..1969    -  CDS            lacI (fragment): lac repressor; lacI; The lac repressor binds to the lac operator to inhibit transcription in E. coli. This inhibition can be relieved by adding lactose or isopropyl-β-D-thiogalactopyranoside (IPTG).
   2152..2740    -  rep_origin     ori: high-copy-number ColE1/pMB1/pBR322/pUC origin of replication
   2911..3771    -  CDS            AmpR: β-lactamase; bla; confers resistance to ampicillin, carbenicillin, and related antibiotics
   3772..3876    -  promoter       AmpR promoter: bla
   3971..4006    +  CDS            rop (fragment): Rop protein, which maintains plasmids at low copy number; rop
