[The description below was written by a language model from this plasmid's Addgene catalogue record and pLannotate feature annotations shown in this document.]
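Description:
pT7-35aaNSP1SA11-Green Lantern(io) is a small (about 4.1 kb) high-copy bacterial plasmid built on a pT7 backbone, the type of vector used to produce defined rotavirus-like transcripts from a bacteriophage T7 promoter. It is propagated in E. coli through a ColE1/pUC-type origin and selected with ampicillin via a β-lactamase gene under its native promoter. The annotation also picks up short remnants of pBR322-derived sequences (bom, tetracycline resistance, rop, lacI), an SP6 promoter and a partial pUC multiple cloning site. These are backbone leftovers rather than functional parts of the payload.

The payload is a single transcription unit. A T7 promoter drives an open reading frame that begins with the first 35 amino acids of the simian rotavirus SA11 NSP1 protein, fused to a green fluorescent protein. The automated annotation labels this reporter as mClover1.5, an Aequorea-derived relative, whereas the catalogue identifies it as a recoded Green Lantern carrying ER-localization signals at both its N- and C-termini. These signals are not annotated separately in the feature table. Downstream of the coding region lie a hepatitis delta virus ribozyme and a T7 terminator. The ribozyme cleaves itself from the nascent RNA to give a precisely defined 3′ end, an arrangement typical of plasmids that supply authentic viral segment termini for T7-polymerase-driven reverse genetics.

The stated purpose is expression of the hybrid NSP1(35 aa)–Green Lantern protein. The record does not spell out the downstream application or the meaning of the "(io)" designation. The layout is consistent with a modified NSP1 gene segment carrying a fluorescent reporter.
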