Addgene plasmid #220822: pT7-35aaNSP1SA11-Green Lantern(io)
Purpose: Express the hybrid protein combining 35 amino acids from Rotavirus SA11 NSP1 protein with the recoded Green Lantern protein carrying an ER-localization signal at the N- and C-termini
Depositing lab: Alex Borodavka. Depositing organization: University of Cambridge.
Backbone
  Vector backbone: pT7
  Vector type: Other
Growth in bacteria
  Bacterial resistance: Ampicillin, 100 μg/mL
  Growth temperature: 37°C
  Growth strain: DH5alpha
  Copy number: High Copy
Gene/Insert
  Gene/Insert name: Rotavirus SA11 35aaNSP1-Green Latern(io)
  Species: Rotavirus SA11
  Cloning method: Restriction Enzyme; 5′ cloning site Unknown (unknown if destroyed)
Terms and licenses: Academic/Nonprofit Terms; Industry Terms: Not Available to Industry
How to cite: pT7-35aaNSP1SA11-Green Lantern(io) was a gift from Alex Borodavka (Addgene plasmid # 220822 ; http://n2t.net/addgene:220822 ; RRID:Addgene_220822)
