>Addgene plasmid #220822 | pT7-35aaNSP1SA11-Green Lantern(io) | depositor partial sequence | sequence record 432248 | Partial
GGCTTTTTTTTGAAAAGTCTTGTGTTAGCCATGGCTACTTTTAAAGATGCATGCTTTCATTATCGTAGAT
TAACTGCTTTAAATCGGAGATTATGCAACATTGGTGCAAATTCTATTTGGATGCCAGTTCCTGATATGCT
CTTAAGCGTACCACTACTTTTAGGATTACTAGGACTCGCTGCCGCAGACATGGTAAGTAAAGGAGAAGAA
TTATTTACGGGCGTCGTACCTATATTAGTCGAACTCGACGGTGATGTCAACGGACATAAATTCTCAGTAC
GAGGCGAAGGGGAAGGTGACGCAACAAATGGTAAACTTACATTAAAATTTATTTGCACAACAGGAAAATT
ACCCGTACCTTGGCCAACATTAGTAACAACATTAGGATACGGAGTAGCATGCTTTGCACGTTACCCCGAC
CACATGAAACAACACGATTTTTTTAAAAGTGCAATGCCAGAAGGATATGTACAAGAAAGAACAATAAGTT
TTAAAGATGACGGAACTTATAAAACGAGAGCCGAAGTAAAATTTGAAGGAGATACTCTTGTTAACCGAAT
TGTTTTAAAAGGTATTGATTTTAAAGAAGATGGAAACATTTTAGGACACAAATTAGAATATAACTTTAAT
TCACATAAAGTATATATCACTGCCGACAAACAAAAAAACGGTATAAAAGCAAATTTTAAAACTAGACATA
ATGTAGAAGACGGAGGTGTTCAACTCGCAGATCACTATCAACAAAATACTCCTATAGGAGACGGACCAGT
ACTATTACCCGACAACCATTACCTTTCACATCAAAGTAAATTATCTAAAGACCCAAACGAAAAAAGAGAT
CATATGGTATTAAAAGAACGGGTAACAGCCGCCGGAATAACACACGACATGGACGAATTATACAAAAAAG
ACGAACTTTAAAATTATGTCACTATCTAATTATACAGTATTTAGCCATCACAAGACCGTCCAGACTAGAG
TAGCGCCTAGCTGGCAAAATACTGTGAACCGGGTCGGCATGGCATCTCCACCTCCTCGCGGTCCGACCTG
GGCATCCGAAGGAGGACGTCGTCCACTCGGATGGCTAAGGGAGAGCTCAAAAAAAAGGATCCGGCTG
